Addgene plasmid #237555: PB-2G-CNCB_sgRBBP6-68
Purpose: A piggybac-based vector containing mouse U6 promoter-driven RBBP6 sgRNA #6, human U6 promoter-driven RBBP6 sgRNA #8 and CAG promoter-driven nuclear-localized Clover-P2A-BSR.
Depositing lab: Kazutoshi Takahashi. Depositing organization: Kyoto University, Center for iPS Cell Research and Application. Publication: EIF3D safeguards the homeostasis of key signaling pathways in human primed pluripotency. Okubo C, Nakamura M, Sato M, Shichino Y, Mito M, Takashima Y, Iwasaki S, Takahashi K. Sci Adv. 2025 Apr 11;11(15):eadq5484. doi: 10.1126/sciadv.adq5484. Epub 2025 Apr 9. PubMed 40203091.
Backbone
  Vector backbone: PB-2G-CNCB
  Backbone manufacturer: Synthetic
  Backbone size w/o insert (bp): 8714
  Total vector size (bp): 8730
  Modifications to backbone: The RBBP6 sgRNAs #6 and #8 were inserted into the Esp3I and BbsI sites of PB-2G-CNCB, respectively.
  Vector type: Mammalian Expression ; PiggyBac
  Selectable markers: Blasticidin
Growth in bacteria
  Bacterial resistance: Ampicillin, 100 μg/mL
  Growth temperature: 37°C
  Growth strain: DH5alpha
  Copy number: High Copy
Gene/Insert
  Gene/Insert name: RBBP6
  gRNA/shRNA sequence: TCGGACGAGCGCCCCACTG
  Species: H. sapiens (human)
  GenBank ID: NM_006910.5
  Entrez Gene: RBBP6 (a.k.a. MY038, P2P-R, PACT, RBQ-1, SNAMA)
  Promoter: mouse U6 promoter
  Cloning method: Restriction Enzyme; 5′ cloning site Esp3I (destroyed during cloning); 3′ cloning site Esp3I (destroyed during cloning)
  Sequencing primers: 5′ GAGGCTTAATGTGCGATAAAAGA
Terms and licenses: Academic/Nonprofit Terms; Industry Terms: Not Available to Industry
How to cite: PB-2G-CNCB_sgRBBP6-68 was a gift from Kazutoshi Takahashi (Addgene plasmid # 237555 ; http://n2t.net/addgene:237555 ; RRID:Addgene_237555)
