[The description below was written by a language model from this plasmid's Addgene catalogue record and pLannotate feature annotations shown in this document.]
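Description:
PB-2G-CNCB_sgRBBP6-68 is a piggyBac transposon plasmid for mammalian cells that delivers two CRISPR guide RNAs against human RBBP6 together with a fluorescent and drug-selectable marker. It is built on the synthetic PB-2G-CNCB backbone, whose bacterial portion is pUC-like: a high-copy ColE1/pUC origin, ampicillin resistance (bla with its own promoter), an f1 origin and remnants of the lacZα/lac promoter region. As a piggyBac vector, the cargo is meant to be integrated into the host genome by co-supplied piggyBac transposase. The automated annotation does not call the transposon terminal repeats, and the short hits to lambda portal protein, hare β-globin and a G-CSF destabilising element are most likely incidental matches to stuffer or intron/UTR sequence rather than functional parts.

According to the catalogue entry, RBBP6 sgRNA #6 was cloned into the Esp3I sites downstream of a mouse U6 promoter, and sgRNA #8 into the BbsI sites downstream of a human U6 promoter, so two RNA polymerase III cassettes express both guides from one plasmid. The feature table identifies only the human U6 promoter, one S. pyogenes tracrRNA scaffold fragment and a single loxP site in this region, so the mouse U6 cassette is not annotated. Downstream, a CAG promoter (CMV enhancer, chicken β-actin promoter and chimeric intron) drives Clover fused to three SV40 nuclear localization signals, linked by P2A to the blasticidin S deaminase gene bsr and terminated by an SV40 poly(A) signal. This allows blasticidin selection of stable integrants and their visualisation by nuclear green fluorescence. No Cas9 or other effector is encoded, so one must be supplied separately. The record does not state whether the guides are intended for knockout or transcriptional repression, but the associated study concerns human primed pluripotent stem cells.
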