Features (pLannotate 1.2.2; 25 found; start..end, strand, type, name):
      1..105     -  promoter       AmpR promoter: bla
    158..586     -  rep_origin     f1 ori (sequence partly withheld): f1 bacteriophage origin of replication; arrow indicates direction of (+) strand synthesis
    591..746     -  CDS            lacZα (fragment): LacZα fragment of β-galactosidase; lacZ fragment
    748..867     +  CDS            B (fragment): PORTL_LAMBD - Experimental evidence at protein level: Swiss-Prot protein existence level 1. Forms the portal vertex of the capsid (PubMed:6228056, PubMed:6232391). This portal plays critical roles in head assembly, genome packaging, neck/tail attachment, and genome ejection (Probable). The portal protein multimerizes as a single ring-shaped homododecamer arranged around a central channel (PubMed:6232391). Binds to the terminase subunits to form the packaging machine (PubMed:7799432). From Escherichia phage lambda (Bacteriophage lambda).
   1385..1625    +  promoter       U6 promoter: RNA polymerase III promoter for human U6 snRNA
   1967..2000    +  protein_bind   loxP: Cre-mediated recombination occurs in the 8-bp core sequence (GCATACAT). Cre recombinase
   2125..2192    +  misc_RNA       tracrRNA (fragment): trans-activating CRISPR RNA for the Streptococcus pyogenes CRISPR/Cas9 system
   2344..2647    +  enhancer       CMV enhancer: human cytomegalovirus immediate early enhancer
   2649..2924    +  promoter       chicken β-actin promoter: No description available
   2925..3941    +  intron         chimeric intron: chimera between introns from chicken β-actin and rabbit β-globin
   3939..3995    +  CDS            HBB (fragment): HBB_LEPEU - Experimental evidence at protein level: Swiss-Prot protein existence level 1. Involved in oxygen transport from the lung to the various peripheral tissues. From Lepus europaeus (European hare).
   4006..4026    +  CDS            SV40 NLS: nuclear localization signal of SV40 (simian virus 40) large T antigen
   4030..4050    +  CDS            SV40 NLS: nuclear localization signal of SV40 (simian virus 40) large T antigen
   4054..4074    +  CDS            SV40 NLS: nuclear localization signal of SV40 (simian virus 40) large T antigen
   4090..4806    +  CDS            Clover: Clover is a basic (constitutively fluorescent) green/yellow fluorescent protein published in 2012, derived from Aequorea victoria. It is reported to be a rapidly-maturing weak dimer with high acid sensitivity.
   4861..5280    +  CDS            bsr: BSR_BACCE - Experimental evidence at protein level: Swiss-Prot protein existence level 1. Catalyzes the deamination of the cytosine moiety of the antibiotics blasticidin S, cytomycin and acetylblasticidin S. From Bacillus cereus.
   5296..5417    +  polyA_signal   SV40 poly(A) signal: SV40 polyadenylation signal
   5435..5527    +  ncRNA          G-CSF SLDE: Accession: RF00183 - G-CSF factor stem-loop destabilising element (SLDE)
   6224..6691    +  CDS            B (fragment): PORTL_LAMBD - Experimental evidence at protein level: Swiss-Prot protein existence level 1. Forms the portal vertex of the capsid (PubMed:6228056, PubMed:6232391). This portal plays critical roles in head assembly, genome packaging, neck/tail attachment, and genome ejection (Probable). The portal protein multimerizes as a single ring-shaped homododecamer arranged around a central channel (PubMed:6232391). Binds to the terminase subunits to form the packaging machine (PubMed:7799432). From Escherichia phage lambda (Bacteriophage lambda).
   6729..6745    -  protein_bind   lac operator: The lac repressor binds to the lac operator to inhibit transcription in E. coli. This inhibition can be relieved by adding lactose or isopropyl-β-D-thiogalactopyranoside (IPTG). lac repressor encoded by lacI
   6753..6783    -  promoter       lac promoter: promoter for the E. coli lac operon
   6798..6819    -  protein_bind   CAP binding site: CAP binding activates transcription in the presence of cAMP. E. coli catabolite activator protein
   6832..6924    -  CDS            lacI (fragment): lac repressor; lacI; The lac repressor binds to the lac operator to inhibit transcription in E. coli. This inhibition can be relieved by adding lactose or isopropyl-β-D-thiogalactopyranoside (IPTG).
   7107..7695    -  rep_origin     ori: high-copy-number ColE1/pMB1/pBR322/pUC origin of replication
   7866..8726    -  CDS            AmpR: β-lactamase; bla; confers resistance to ampicillin, carbenicillin, and related antibiotics
>Addgene plasmid #237555 | PB-2G-CNCB_sgRBBP6-68 | addgene full sequence | sequence record 473543 | Addgene NGS Result
ACTCTTCCTTTTTCAATATTATTGAAGCATTTATCAGGGTTATTGTCTCATGAGCGGATACATATTTGAA
TGTATTTAGAAAAATAAACAAATAGGGGTTCCGCGCACATTTCCCCGAAAAGTGCCACCTAAATTGTAAG
CGTTAATATTTTGTTAAAATTCGCGTTAAATTTTTGTTAAATCAGCTCATTTTTTAACCAATAGGCCGAA
ATCGGCAAAATCCCTTATAAATCAAAAGAATAGACCGAGATAGGGT
[37 nt withheld, positions 257-293]
AAAGAACGTGGACTCCAACGTCAAAGG
[49 nt withheld, positions 321-369]
T
[91 nt withheld, positions 371-461]
G
[124 nt withheld, positions 463-586]
CCCATTCGCCATTCAGGCTGCGCAACTGTTGGGAAGGGCGATCGGTGCGGGCCTCTTCGCTATTACGCCA
GCTGGCGAAAGGGGGATGTGCTGCAAGGCGATTAAGTTGGGTAACGCCAGGGTTTTCCCAGTCACGACGT
TGTAAAACGACGGCCAGTGAGCGCGCCTCGTTCATTCACGTTTTTGAACCCGTGGAGGACGGGCAGACTC
GCGGTGCAAATGTGTTTTACAGCGTGATGGAGCAGATGAAGATGCTCGACACGCTGCAGAACACGCAGCT
AGATTAACCCTAGAAAGATAATCATATTGTGACGTACGTTAAAGATAATCATGTGTAAAATTGACGCATG
TGTTTTATCGGTCTGTATATCGAGGTTTATTTATTAATTTGAATAGATATTAAGTTTTATTATATTTACA
CTTACATACTAATAATAAATTCAACAAACAATTTATTTATGTTTATTTATTTATTAAAAAAAACAAAAAC
TCAAAATTTCTTCTATAAAGTAACAAAACTTTTATGAGGGACAGCCCCCCCCCAAAGCCCCCAGGGATGT
AATTACGTCCCTCCCCCGCTAGGGGGCAGCAGCGAGCCGCCCGGGGCTCCGCTCCGGTCCGGCGCTCCCC
CCGCATCCCCGAGCCGGCAGCGTGCGGGGACAGCCCGGGCACGGGGAAGGTGGCACGGGATCGCTTTCCT
CTGAACGCTTCTCGCTGCTCTTTGAGCCTGCAGACACCTGGGGGGATACGGGGAAAAGGCCTCCACGGCC
CGATGAGGCCCTTTCGTCTTCACTCGAGGAGGGCCTATTTCCCATGATTCCTTCATATTTGCATATACGA
TACAAGGCTGTTAGAGAGATAATTGGAATTAATTTGACTGTAAACACAAAGATATTAGTACAAAATACGT
GACGTAGAAAGTAATAATTTCTTGGGTAGTTTGCAGTTTTAAAATTATGTTTTAAAATGGACTATCATAT
GCTTACCGTAACTTGAAAGTATTTCGATTTCTTGGCTTTATATATCTTGTGGAAAGGACGAAACACCGGG
GGGCTCTCACCGAGCGGGTTTCAGAGCTAAGCACAAGAGTGCATAGCAAGTTGAAATAAGGCTAGTCCGT
TTACAACTTGAAAAAGTGGCACCCGAGTCGGGTGCTTTTTTTGCTCGAATCTACACTCAGCTCGAGGATC
CGACGCGCCATCTCTAGGCCCGCGCCGGCCCCCTCGCACGGACTTGTGGGAGAAGCTCGGCTACTCCCCT
GCCCCGGTTAATTTGCATATAATATTTCCTAGTAACTATAGAGGCTTAATGTGCGATAAAAGACAGATAA
TCTGTTCTTTTTAATACTAGCTACATTTTACATGATAGGCTTGGATTTCTATAACTTCGTATAGCATACA
TTATACGAAGTTATAAACAGCACAAAAGGAAACTCACCCTAACTGTAAAGTAATTGTGTGTTTTGAGACT
ATAAGTATCCCTTGGAGAACCACCTTGTTGGTCGGACGAGCGCCCCACTGGTTTAAGAGCTATGCTGGAA
ACAGCATAGCAAGTTTAAATAAGGCTAGTCCGTTATCAACTTGAAAAAGTGGCACCGAGTCGGTGCTTTT
TTTCTCGAGTACTAGGATCCATTAGGCGGCCGCGTGGATAACCGTATTACCGCCATGCATCCCGGGTGAC
TGACTGAGCGGCCGCACTAGTTATTAATAGTAATCAATTACGGGGTCATTAGTTCATAGCCCATATATGG
AGTTCCGCGTTACATAACTTACGGTAAATGGCCCGCCTGGCTGACCGCCCAACGACCCCCGCCCATTGAC
GTCAATAATGACGTATGTTCCCATAGTAACGCCAATAGGGACTTTCCATTGACGTCAATGGGTGGAGTAT
TTACGGTAAACTGCCCACTTGGCAGTACATCAAGTGTATCATATGCCAAGTACGCCCCCTATTGACGTCA
ATGACGGTAAATGGCCCGCCTGGCATTATGCCCAGTACATGACCTTATGGGACTTTCCTACTTGGCAGTA
CATCTACGTATTAGTCATCGCTATTACCATGGTCGAGGTGAGCCCCACGTTCTGCTTCACTCTCCCCATC
TCCCCCCCCTCCCCACCCCCAATTTTGTATTTATTTATTTTTTAATTATTTTGTGCAGCGATGGGGGCGG
GGGGGGGGGGGGCGCGCGCCAGGCGGGGCGGGGCGGGGCGAGGGGCGGGGCGGGGCGAGGCGGAGAGGTG
CGGCGGCAGCCAATCAGAGCGGCGCGCTCCGAAAGTTTCCTTTTATGGCGAGGCGGCGGCGGCGGCGGCC
CTATAAAAAGCGAAGCGCGCGGCGGGCGGGAGTCGCTGCGCGCTGCCTTCGCCCCGTGCCCCGCTCCGCC
GCCGCCTCGCGCCGCCCGCCCCGGCTCTGACTGACCGCGTTACTCCCACAGGTGAGCGGGCGGGACGGCC
CTTCTCCTCCGGGCTGTAATTAGCGCTTGGTTTAATGACGGCTTGTTTCTTTTCTGTGGCTGCGTGAAAG
CCTTGAGGGGCTCCGGGAGGGCCCTTTGTGCGGGGGGAGCGGCTCGGGGGGTGCGTGCGTGTGTGTGTGC
GTGGGGAGCGCCGCGTGCGGCTCCGCGCTGCCCGGCGGCTGTGAGCGCTGCGGGCGCGGCGCGGGGCTTT
GTGCGCTCCGCAGTGTGCGCGAGGGGAGCGCGGCCGGGGGCGGTGCCCCGCGGTGCGGGGGGGGCTGCGA
GGGGAACAAAGGCTGCGTGCGGGGTGTGTGCGTGGGGGGGTGAGCAGGGGGTGTGGGCGCGTCGGTCGGG
CTGCAACCCCCCCTGCACCCCCCTCCCCGAGTTGCTGAGCACGGCCCGGCTTCGGGTGCGGGGCTCCGTA
CGGGGCGTGGCGCGGGGCTCGCCGTGCCGGGCGGGGGGTGGCGGCAGGTGGGGGTGCCGGGCGGGGCGGG
GCCGCCTCGGGCCGGGGAGGGCTCGGGGGAGGGGCGCGGCGGCCCCCGGAGCGCCGGCGGCTGTCGAGGC
GCGGCGAGCCGCAGCCATTGCCTTTTATGGTAATCGTGCGAGAGGGCGCAGGGACTTCCTTTGTCCCAAA
TCTGTGCGGAGCCGAAATCTGGGAGGCGCCGCCGCACCCCCTCTAGCGGGCGCGGGGCGAAGCGGTGCGG
CGCCGGCAGGAAGGAAATGGGCGGGGAGGGCCTTCGTGCGTCGCCGCGCCGCCGTCCCCTTCTCCCTCTC
CAGCCTCGGGGCTGTCCGCGGGGGGACGGCTGCCTTCGGGGGGGACGGGGCAGGGCGGGGTTCGGCTTCT
GGCGTGTGACCGGCGGCTCTAGAGCCTCTGCTAACCATGTTCATGCCTTCTTCTTTTTCCTACAGCTCCT
GGGCAACGTGCTGGTTATTGTGCTGTCTCATCATTTTGGCAAAGAATTCCGCCACCATGCCAAAAAAGAA
GAGAAAGGTAGATCCAAAAAAGAAGAGAAAGGTAGATCCAAAAAAGAAGAGAAAGGTACACGTGTCAACG
CGTATGGTGAGCAAGGGCGAGGAGCTGTTCACCGGGGTGGTGCCCATCCTGGTCGAGCTGGACGGCGACG
TAAACGGCCACAAGTTCAGCGTCCGCGGCGAGGGCGAGGGCGATGCCACCAACGGCAAGCTGACCCTGAA
GTTCATCTGCACCACCGGCAAGCTGCCCGTGCCCTGGCCCACCCTCGTGACCACCTTCGGCTACGGCGTG
GCCTGCTTCAGCCGCTACCCCGACCACATGAAGCAGCACGACTTCTTCAAGTCCGCCATGCCCGAAGGCT
ACGTCCAGGAGCGCACCATCTCTTTCAAGGACGACGGTACCTACAAGACCCGCGCCGAGGTGAAGTTCGA
GGGCGACACCCTGGTGAACCGCATCGAGCTGAAGGGCATCGACTTCAAGGAGGACGGCAACATCCTGGGG
CACAAGCTGGAGTACAACTTCAACAGCCACAACGTCTATATCACGGCCGACAAGCAGAAGAACGGCATCA
AGGCTAACTTCAAGATCCGCCACAACGTTGAGGACGGCAGCGTGCAGCTCGCCGACCACTACCAGCAGAA
CACCCCCATCGGCGACGGCCCCGTGCTGCTGCCCGACAACCACTACCTGAGCCATCAGTCCGCCCTGAGC
AAAGACCCCAACGAGAAGCGCGATCACATGGTCCTGCTGGAGTTCGTGACCGCCGCCGGGATTACACATG
GCATGGACGAGCTGTACAAGGAGGGCAGAGGAAGTCTTCTAACATGCGGTGACGTGGAGGAGAATCCCGG
CCCTATGAAGACCTTCAACATCTCCCAGCAGGATCTAGAATTAGTAGAAGTAGCGACAGAGAAGATTACA
ATGCTTTATGAGGATAATAAACATCATGTGGGAGCGGCAATTCGTACGAAAACAGGAGAAATCATTTCGG
CAGTACATATTGAAGCGTATATAGGACGAGTAACTGTTTGTGCAGAAGCCATTGCGATTGGTAGTGCAGT
TTCGAATGGACAAAAGGATTTTGACACGATTGTAGCTGTTAGACACCCTTATTCTGACGAAGTAGATAGA
AGTATTCGAGTGGTAAGTCCTTGTGGTATGTGTAGGGAGTTGATTTCAGACTATGCACCAGATTGTTTTG
TGTTAATAGAAATGAATGGCAAGTTAGTCAAAACTACGATTGAAGAACTCATTCCACTCAAATATACCCG
AAATTAAGTTAACTAACTAAACTTGTTTATTGCAGCTTATAATGGTTACAAATAAAGCAATAGCATCACA
AATTTCACAAATAAAGCATTTTTTTCACTGCATTCTAGTTGTGGTTTGTCCAAACTCATCAATGTATCTT
ATCATGTCTGGAATTGACTCAAATGATGTCAATTAGTCTATCAGAAGCTCATCTGGTCTCCCTTCCGGGG
GACAAGACATCCCTGTTTAATATTTAAACAGCAGTGTTCCCAAACTGGGTTCTTATATCCCTTGCTCTGG
TCAACCAGGTTGCAGGGTTTCCTGTCCTCACAGGAACGAAGTCCCTAAAGAAACAGTGGCAGCCAGGTTT
AGCCCCGGAATTGACTGGATTCCTTTTTTAGGGCCCATTGGTATGGCTTTTTCCCCGTATCCCCCCAGGT
GTCTGCAGGCTCAAAGAGCAGCGAGAAGCGTTCAGAGGAAAGCGATCCCGTGCCACCTTCCCCGTGCCCG
GGCTGTCCCCGCACGCTGCCGGCTCGGGGATGCGGGGGGAGCGCCGGACCGGAGCGGAGCCCCGGGCGGC
TCGCTGCTGCCCCCTAGCGGGGGAGGGACGTAATTACATCCCTGGGGGCTTTGGGGGGGGGCTGTCCCTG
ATATCTATAACAAGAAAATATATATATAATAAGTTATCACGTAAGTAGAACATGAAATAACAATATAATT
ATCGTATGAGTTAAATCTTAAAAGTCACGTAAAAGATAATCATGCGTCATTTTGACTCACGCGGTCGTTA
TAGTTCAAAATCAGTGACACTTACCGCATTGACAAGCACGCCTCACGGGAGCTCCAAGCGGCGACTGAGA
TGTCCTAAATGCACAGCGACGGATTCGCGCTATTTAGAAAGAGAGAGCAATATTTCAAGAATGCATGCGT
CAATTTTACGCAGACTATCTTTCTAGGGTTAATCTAGCTGCATCAGGATCATATCGTCGGGTCTTTTTTC
CGGCTCAGTCATCGCCCAAGCTGGCGCTATCTGGGCATCGGGGAGGAAGAAGCCCGTGCCTTTTCCCGCG
AGGTTGAAGCGGCATGGAAAGAGTTTGCCGAGGATGACTGCTGCTGCATTGACGTTGAGCGAAAACGCAC
GTTTACCATGATGATTCGGGAAGGTGTGGCCATGCACGCCTTTAACGGTGAACTGTTCGTTCAGGCCACC
TGGGATACCAGTTCGTCGCGGCTTTTCCGGACACAGTTCCGGATGGTCAGCCCGAAGCGCATCAGCAACC
CGAACAATACCGGCGACAGCCGGAACTGCCGTGCCGGTGTGCAGATTAATGACAGCGGTGCGGCGCTGGG
ATATTACGTCAGCGAGGACGGGTATCCTGGCTGGATGCCGCAGAAATGGACATGGATACCCCGTGAGTTA
CCCGGCGGGCGCGCTTGGCGTAATCATGGTCATAGCTGTTTCCTGTGTGAAATTGTTATCCGCTCACAAT
TCCACACAACATACGAGCCGGAAGCATAAAGTGTAAAGCCTGGGGTGCCTAATGAGTGAGCTAACTCACA
TTAATTGCGTTGCGCTCACTGCCCGCTTTCCAGTCGGGAAACCTGTCGTGCCAGCTGCATTAATGAATCG
GCCAACGCGCGGGGAGAGGCGGTTTGCGTATTGGGCGCTCTTCCGCTTCCTCGCTCACTGACTCGCTGCG
CTCGGTCGTTCGGCTGCGGCGAGCGGTATCAGCTCACTCAAAGGCGGTAATACGGTTATCCACAGAATCA
GGGGATAACGCAGGAAAGAACATGTGAGCAAAAGGCCAGCAAAAGGCCAGGAACCGTAAAAAGGCCGCGT
TGCTGGCGTTTTTCCATAGGCTCCGCCCCCCTGACGAGCATCACAAAAATCGACGCTCAAGTCAGAGGTG
GCGAAACCCGACAGGACTATAAAGATACCAGGCGTTTCCCCCTGGAAGCTCCCTCGTGCGCTCTCCTGTT
CCGACCCTGCCGCTTACCGGATACCTGTCCGCCTTTCTCCCTTCGGGAAGCGTGGCGCTTTCTCATAGCT
CACGCTGTAGGTATCTCAGTTCGGTGTAGGTCGTTCGCTCCAAGCTGGGCTGTGTGCACGAACCCCCCGT
TCAGCCCGACCGCTGCGCCTTATCCGGTAACTATCGTCTTGAGTCCAACCCGGTAAGACACGACTTATCG
CCACTGGCAGCAGCCACTGGTAACAGGATTAGCAGAGCGAGGTATGTAGGCGGTGCTACAGAGTTCTTGA
AGTGGTGGCCTAACTACGGCTACACTAGAAGAACAGTATTTGGTATCTGCGCTCTGCTGAAGCCAGTTAC
CTTCGGAAAAAGAGTTGGTAGCTCTTGATCCGGCAAACAAACCACCGCTGGTAGCGGTGGTTTTTTTGTT
TGCAAGCAGCAGATTACGCGCAGAAAAAAAGGATCTCAAGAAGATCCTTTGATCTTTTCTACGGGGTCTG
ACGCTCAGTGGAACGAAAACTCACGTTAAGGGATTTTGGTCATGAGATTATCAAAAAGGATCTTCACCTA
GATCCTTTTAAATTAAAAATGAAGTTTTAAATCAATCTAAAGTATATATGAGTAAACTTGGTCTGACAGT
TACCAATGCTTAATCAGTGAGGCACCTATCTCAGCGATCTGTCTATTTCGTTCATCCATAGTTGCCTGAC
TCCCCGTCGTGTAGATAACTACGATACGGGAGGGCTTACCATCTGGCCCCAGTGCTGCAATGATACCGCG
AGACCCACGCTCACCGGCTCCAGATTTATCAGCAATAAACCAGCCAGCCGGAAGGGCCGAGCGCAGAAGT
GGTCCTGCAACTTTATCCGCCTCCATCCAGTCTATTAATTGTTGCCGGGAAGCTAGAGTAAGTAGTTCGC
CAGTTAATAGTTTGCGCAACGTTGTTGCCATTGCTACAGGCATCGTGGTGTCACGCTCGTCGTTTGGTAT
GGCTTCATTCAGCTCCGGTTCCCAACGATCAAGGCGAGTTACATGATCCCCCATGTTGTGCAAAAAAGCG
GTTAGCTCCTTCGGTCCTCCGATCGTTGTCAGAAGTAAGTTGGCCGCAGTGTTATCACTCATGGTTATGG
CAGCACTGCATAATTCTCTTACTGTCATGCCATCCGTAAGATGCTTTTCTGTGACTGGTGAGTACTCAAC
CAAGTCATTCTGAGAATAGTGTATGCGGCGACCGAGTTGCTCTTGCCCGGCGTCAATACGGGATAATACC
GCGCCACATAGCAGAACTTTAAAAGTGCTCATCATTGGAAAACGTTCTTCGGGGCGAAAACTCTCAAGGA
TCTTACCGCTGTTGAGATCCAGTTCGATGTAACCCACTCGTGCACCCAACTGATCTTCAGCATCTTTTAC
TTTCACCAGCGTTTCTGGGTGAGCAAAAACAGGAAGGCAAAATGCCGCAAAAAAGGGAATAAGGGCGACA
CGGAAATGTTGAATACTCAT
